>Addgene plasmid #41020 | pFA6a-hphMX-tetO-Pcyc1-3xFLAG | depositor full sequence | sequence record 54330 | pFA6a-hphMX-tetO-Pcyc1-3xFLAG sequence 4975 bps
TCTATAGTGTCACCTAAATCGTATGTGTATGATACATAAGGTTATGTATTAATTGTAGCCGCGTTCTAAC
GACAATATGTCCATATGGTGCACTCTCAGTACAATCTGCTCTGATGCCGCATAGTTAAGCCAGCCCCGAC
ACCCGCCAACACCCGCTGACGCGCCCTGACGGGCTTGTCTGCTCCCGGCATCCGCTTACAGACAAGCTGT
GACCGTCTCCGGGAGCTGCATGTGTCAGAGGTTTTCACCGTCATCACCGAAACGCGCGAGACGAAAGGGC
CTCGTGATACGCCTATTTTTATAGGTTAATGTCATGATAATAATGGTTTCTTAGACGTCAGGTGGCACTT
TTCGGGGAAATGTGCGCGGAACCCCTATTTGTTTATTTTTCTAAATACATTCAAATATGTATCCGCTCAT
GAGACAATAACCCTGATAAATGCTTCAATAATATTGAAAAAGGAAGAGTATGAGTATTCAACATTTCCGT
GTCGCCCTTATTCCCTTTTTTGCGGCATTTTGCCTTCCTGTTTTTGCTCACCCAGAAACGCTGGTGAAAG
TAAAAGATGCTGAAGATCAGTTGGGTGCACGAGTGGGTTACATCGAACTGGATCTCAACAGCGGTAAGAT
CCTTGAGAGTTTTCGCCCCGAAGAACGTTTTCCAATGATGAGCACTTTTAAAGTTCTGCTATGTGGCGCG
GTATTATCCCGTATTGACGCCGGGCAAGAGCAACTCGGTCGCCGCATACACTATTCTCAGAATGACTTGG
TTGAGTACTCACCAGTCACAGAAAAGCATCTTACGGATGGCATGACAGTAAGAGAATTATGCAGTGCTGC
CATAACCATGAGTGATAACACTGCGGCCAACTTACTTCTGACAACGATCGGAGGACCGAAGGAGCTAACC
GCTTTTTTGCACAACATGGGGGATCATGTAACTCGCCTTGATCGTTGGGAACCGGAGCTGAATGAAGCCA
TACCAAACGACGAGCGTGACACCACGATGCCTGTAGCAATGGCAACAACGTTGCGCAAACTATTAACTGG
CGAACTACTTACTCTAGCTTCCCGGCAACAATTAATAGACTGGATGGAGGCGGATAAAGTTGCAGGACCA
CTTCTGCGCTCGGCCCTTCCGGCTGGCTGGTTTATTGCTGATAAATCTGGAGCCGGTGAGCGTGGGTCTC
GCGGTATCATTGCAGCACTGGGGCCAGATGGTAAGCCCTCCCGTATCGTAGTTATCTACACGACGGGGAG
TCAGGCAACTATGGATGAACGAAATAGACAGATCGCTGAGATAGGTGCCTCACTGATTAAGCATTGGTAA
CTGTCAGACCAAGTTTACTCATATATACTTTAGATTGATTTAAAACTTCATTTTTAATTTAAAAGGATCT
AGGTGAAGATCCTTTTTGATAATCTCATGACCAAAATCCCTTAACGTGAGTTTTCGTTCCACTGAGCGTC
AGACCCCGTAGAAAAGATCAAAGGATCTTCTTGAGATCCTTTTTTTCTGCGCGTAATCTGCTGCTTGCAA
ACAAAAAAACCACCGCTACCAGCGGTGGTTTGTTTGCCGGATCAAGAGCTACCAACTCTTTTTCCGAAGG
TAACTGGCTTCAGCAGAGCGCAGATACCAAATACTGTCCTTCTAGTGTAGCCGTAGTTAGGCCACCACTT
CAAGAACTCTGTAGCACCGCCTACATACCTCGCTCTGCTAATCCTGTTACCAGTGGCTGCTGCCAGTGGC
GATAAGTCGTGTCTTACCGGGTTGGACTCAAGACGATAGTTACCGGATAAGGCGCAGCGGTCGGGCTGAA
CGGGGGGTTCGTGCACACAGCCCAGCTTGGAGCGAACGACCTACACCGAACTGAGATACCTACAGCGTGA
GCATTGAGAAAGCGCCACGCTTCCCGAAGGGAGAAAGGCGGACAGGTATCCGGTAAGCGGCAGGGTCGGA
ACAGGAGAGCGCACGAGGGAGCTTCCAGGGGGAAACGCCTGGTATCTTTATAGTCCTGTCGGGTTTCGCC
ACCTCTGACTTGAGCGTCGATTTTTGTGATGCTCGTCAGGGGGGCGGAGCCTATGGAAAAACGCCAGCAA
CGCGGCCTTTTTACGGTTCCTGGCCTTTTGCTGGCCTTTTGCTCACATGTTCTTTCCTGCGTTATCCCCT
GATTCTGTGGATAACCGTATTACCGCCTTTGAGTGAGCTGATACCGCTCGCCGCAGCCGAACGACCGAGC
GCAGCGAGTCAGTGAGCGAGGAAGCGGAAGAGCGCCCAATACGCAAACCGCCTCTCCCCGCGCGTTGGCC
GATTCATTAATGCAGGTTAACCTGGCTTATCGAAATTAATACGACTCACTATAGGGAGACCGGCAGATCC
GCGGCCGCATAGGCCACTAGTGGATCTGATATCATCGATGAATTCGAGCTCGTTTAAACTGGATGGCGGC
GTTAGTATCGAATCGACAGCAGTATAGCGACCAGCATTCACATACGATTGACGCATGATATTACTTTCTG
CGCACTTAACTTCGCATCTGGGCAGATGATGTCGAGGCGAAAAAAAATATAAATCACGCTAACATTTGAT
TAAAATAGAACAACTACAATATAAAAAAACTATACAAATGACAAGTTCTTGAAAACAAGAATCTTTTTAT
TGTCAGTACTGATTATTCCTTTGCCCTCGGACGAGTGCTGGGGCGTCGGTTTCCACTATCGGCGAGTACT
TCTACACAGCCATCGGTCCAGACGGCCGCGCTTCTGCGGGCGATTTGTGTACGCCCGACAGTCCCGGCTC
CGGATCGGACGATTGCGTCGCATCGACCCTGCGCCCAAGCTGCATCATCGAAATTGCCGTCAACCAAGCT
CTGATAGAGTTGGTCAAGACCAATGCGGAGCATATACGCCCGGAGCCGCGGCGATCCTGCAAGCTCCGGA
TGCCTCCGCTCGAAGTAGCGCGTCTGCTGCTCCATACAAGCCAACCACGGCCTCCAGAAGAAGATGTTGG
CGACCTCGTATTGGGAATCCCCGAACATCGCCTCGCTCCAGTCAATGACCGCTGTTATGCGGCCATTGTC
CGTCAGGACATTGTTGGAGCCGAAATCCGCGTGCACGAGGTGCCGGACTTCGGGGCAGTCCTCGGCCCAA
AGCATCAGCTCATCGAGAGCCTGCGCGACGGACGCACTGACGGTGTCGTCCATCACAGTTTGCCAGTGAT
ACACATGGGGATCAGCAATCGCGCATATGAAATCACGCCATGTAGTGTATTGACCGATTCCTTGCGGTCC
GAATGGGCCGAACCCGCTCGTCTGGCTAAGATCGGCCGCAGCGATCGCATCCATGGCCTCCGCGACCGGC
TGCAGAACAGCGGGCAGTTCGGTTTCAGGCAGGTCTTGCAACGTGACACCCTGTGCACGGCGGGAGATGC
AATAGGTCAGGCTCTCGCTGAATTCCCCAATGTCAAGCACTTCCGGAATCGGGAGCGCGGCCGATGCAAA
GTGCCGATAAACATAACGATCTTTGTAGAAACCATCGGCGCAGCTATTTACCCGCAGGACATATCCACGC
CCTCCTACATCGAAGCTGAAAGCACGAGATTCTTCGCCCTCCGAGAGCTGCATCAGGTCGGAGACGCTGT
CGAACTTTTCGATCAGAAACTTCTCGACAGACGTCGCGGTGAGTTCAGGCTTTTTACCCATGGTTGTTTA
TGTTCGGATGTGATGTGAGAACTGTATCCTAGCAAGATTTTAAAAGGAAGTATATGAAAGAAGAACCTCA
GTGGCAAATCCTAACCTTTTATATTTCTCTACAGGGGCGCGGCGTGGGGACAATTCAACGCGTCTGTGAG
GGGAGCGTTTCCCTGCTCGCAGGTCTGCAGCGAGGAGCCGTAATTTTTGCTTCGCGCCGTGCGGCCATCA
AAATGTATGGATGCAAATGATTATACATGGGGATGTATGGGCTAAATGTACGGGCGACAGTCACATCATG
CCCCTGAGCTGCGCACGTCAAGACTGTCAAGGAGGGTATTCTGGGCCTCCATGTCGCTGGCCGGGTGACC
CGGCGGGGACGAGGCAAGCTAAACAGATCTGGGTAATATAGATCAATTCCTCGATCGAGTTTACCACTCC
CTATCAGTGATAGAGAAAAGTGAAAGTCGAGTTTACCACTCCCTATCAGTGATAGAGAAAAGTGAAAGTC
GAGTTTACCACTCCCTATCAGTGATAGAGAAAAGTGAAAGTCGAGTTTACCACTCCCTATCAGTGATAGA
GAAAAGTGAAAGTCGAGTTTACCACTCCCTATCAGTGATAGAGAAAAGTGAAAGTCGAGTTTACCACTCC
CTATCAGTGATAGAGAAAAGTGAAAGTCGAGTTTACCACTCCCTATCAGTGATAGAGAAAAGTGAAAGTC
GAGCTCGGTACCCTATGGCATGCATGTGCTCTGTATGTATATAAAACTCTTGTTTTCTTCTTTTCTCTAA
ATATTCTTTCCTTATACATTAGGTCCTTTGTAGCATAAATTACTATACTTCTATAGACACGCAAACACAA
ATACACACACTAAATTACCGGATCAATTCGGGGGATCCGTTTATCATCCTGGAGGTTAATTAATATGGAC
TACAAGGACGACGATGACAAGGATTACAAAGATGACGACGATAAGGACTATAAGGACGATGATGATAAAT
AGGGCGCGCCACTTCTAAATAAGCGAATTTCTTATGATTTATGATTTTTATTATTAAATAAGTTATAAAA
AAAATAAGTGTATACAAATTTTAAAGTGACTCTTAGGTTTTAAAACGAAAATTCTTATTCTTGAGTAACT
CTTTCCTGTAGGTCAGGTTGCTTTCTCAGGTATAGTATGAGGTCGCTCTTATTGACCACACCTCTACCGG
CAGATCCGCTAGGGATAACAGGGTAATATAGATCCGTCGACCTGCAGCGTACGAAGCTTCAGCTGGCGGC
CGCGT
Features (pLannotate 1.2.2; 13 found; start..end, strand, type, name):
      1..19      -  promoter       SP6 promoter: promoter for bacteriophage SP6 RNA polymerase
     82..133     -  misc_feature   bom (fragment): basis of mobility region from pBR322
    235..270     -  CDS            rop (fragment): Rop protein, which maintains plasmids at low copy number; rop
    365..469     +  promoter       AmpR promoter: bla
    470..1330    +  CDS            AmpR: β-lactamase; bla; confers resistance to ampicillin, carbenicillin, and related antibiotics
   1501..2089    +  rep_origin     ori: high-copy-number ColE1/pMB1/pBR322/pUC origin of replication
   2272..2325    +  CDS            lacI (fragment): lac repressor; lacI; The lac repressor binds to the lac operator to inhibit transcription in E. coli. This inhibition can be relieved by adding lactose or isopropyl-β-D-thiogalactopyranoside (IPTG).
   2347..2365    +  promoter       T7 promoter: promoter for bacteriophage T7 RNA polymerase
   2470..4045    -  gene           hphMX6: yeast selectable marker conferring hygromycin resistance
   4128..4398    +  protein_bind   tetracycline response element: contains seven copies of the tetracycline operator tetO tetracycline repressor TetR
   4621..4641    +  CDS            FLAG (fragment): FLAG® epitope tag, followed by an enterokinase cleavage site
   4642..4685    +  CDS            3xFLAG (fragment): three tandem FLAG® epitope tags
   4713..4900    +  terminator     ADH1 terminator: S. cerevisiae ADH1; transcription terminator for the S. cerevisiae alcohol dehydrogenase 1 (ADH1) gene
