[The description below was written by a language model from this plasmid's Addgene catalogue record and pLannotate feature annotations shown in this document.]
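Description:
pFA6a-hphMX-tetO-Pcyc1-3xFLAG is a 4,975 bp template plasmid built on the pFA6a backbone and designed for N-terminal tagging and promoter replacement at chromosomal loci in the fission yeast Schizosaccharomyces pombe. It is propagated in E. coli through a high-copy ColE1/pUC-type origin and selected with ampicillin via the bla gene and its native promoter. The annotated backbone also carries flanking SP6 and T7 phage promoters and short remnants of bom, rop and lacI, which are vestigial fragments rather than functional elements. No yeast replication origin is annotated, consistent with use as a source of an integrating cassette rather than as an episomal expression vector.

The payload has two parts. The hphMX6 module, annotated on the reverse strand and so oriented away from the regulated promoter, confers hygromycin resistance for selecting yeast integrants. Next to it sits a tetracycline response element with seven tetO operator copies. According to the insert name, this is joined to a cyc1 minimal promoter; that promoter is not separately annotated in the feature table but presumably lies in the gap between the tetO array and the tag. A 3xFLAG epitope coding region follows, with an S. cerevisiae ADH1 terminator downstream.

In pFA6a-style modules, the marker-promoter-tag segment is typically amplified with primers carrying homology to the target locus and integrated immediately upstream of a gene's coding sequence. This replaces the native promoter with a tetO-controlled one and fuses 3xFLAG to the protein's N-terminus. Combined with a Tet repressor- or transactivator-based regulator supplied separately, the design allows rapid tetracycline-responsive control of endogenous gene expression, with the protein detectable through the FLAG epitope.
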