Addgene plasmid #41020: pFA6a-hphMX-tetO-Pcyc1-3xFLAG
Depositing lab: Michael Nick Boddy. Depositing organization: Scripps California (The Scripps Research Institute). Publication: A new versatile system for rapid control of gene expression in the fission yeast Schizosaccharomyces pombe. Zilio N, Wehrkamp-Richter S, Boddy MN. Yeast. 2012 Aug 29. doi: 10.1002/yea.2920. PubMed 22968950.
Backbone
  Vector backbone: pFA6a
  Vector type: N-terminal tagging/promoter replacement
  Selectable markers: Hygromycin
Growth in bacteria
  Bacterial resistance: Ampicillin, 100 μg/mL
  Growth temperature: 37°C
  Growth strain: DH5alpha
  Copy number: Unknown
Gene/Insert
  Gene/Insert name: tetO7-Pcyc1-3xFLAG
Terms and licenses: Academic/Nonprofit Terms; Industry Terms: Not Available to Industry
How to cite: pFA6a-hphMX-tetO-Pcyc1-3xFLAG was a gift from Michael Nick Boddy (Addgene plasmid # 41020 ; http://n2t.net/addgene:41020 ; RRID:Addgene_41020)
