>Addgene plasmid #41020 | pFA6a-hphMX-tetO-Pcyc1-3xFLAG | addgene partial sequence | sequence record 55411 | Sp6 5'-ATTTAGGTGACACTATAG-3'
GGATCTATATTACCCTGTTATCCCTAGCGGATCTGCCGGTAGAGGTGTGGTCAATAAGAGCGACCTCATA
CTATACCTGAGAAAGCAACCTGACCTACAGGAAAGAGTTACTCAAGAATAAGAATTTTCGTTTTAAAACC
TAAGAGTCACTTTAAAATTTGTATACACTTATTTTTTTTATAACTTATTTAATAATAAAAATCATAAATC
ATAAGAAATTCGCTTATTTAGAAGTGGCGCGCCCTATTTATCATCATCGTCCTTATAGTCCTTATCGTCG
TCATCTTTGTAATCCTTGTCATCGTCGTCCTTGTAGTCCATATTAATTAACCTCCAGGATGATAAACGGA
TCCCCCGAATTGATCCGGTAATTTAGTGTGTGTATTTGTGTTTGCGTGTCTATAGAAGTATAGTAATTTA
TGCTACAAAGGACCTAATGTATAAGGAAAGAATATTTAGAGAAAAGAAGAAAACAAGAGTTTTATATACA
TACAGAGCACATGCATGCCATAGGGTACCGAGCTCGACTTTCACTTTTCTCTATCACTGATAGGGAGTGG
TAAACTCGACTTTCACTTTTCTCTATCACTGATAGGGAGTGGTAAACTCGACTTTCACTTTTCTCTATCA
CTGATAGGGAGTGGTAAACTCGACTTTCACTTTTCTCTATCACTGATAGGGAGTGGTAAACTCGACTTTC
ACTTTTCTCTATCACTGATAGGGAGTGGTAAACTCGACTTTCACTTTTCTCTATCACTGATAGGGAGTGG
TAAACTCGACTTTCACTTTTCTCTATCACTGATA
