>Addgene plasmid #41020 | pFA6a-hphMX-tetO-Pcyc1-3xFLAG | addgene partial sequence | sequence record 55499 | T7 5'-TAATACGACTCACTATAGGG-3'
GGATCTGATATCATCGATGAATTCGAGCTCGTTTAAACTGGATGGCGGCGTTAGTATCGAATCGACAGCA
GTATAGCGACCAGCATTCACATACGATTGACGCATGATATTACTTTCTGCGCACTTAACTTCGCATCTGG
GCAGATGATGTCGAGGCGAAAAAAAATATAAATCACGCTAACATTTGATTAAAATAGAACAACTACAATA
TAAAAAAACTATACAAATGACAAGTTCTTGAAAACAAGAATCTTTTTATTGTCAGTACTGATTATTCCTT
TGCCCTCGGACGAGTGCTGGGGCGTCGGTTTCCACTATCGGCGAGTACTTCTACACAGCCATCGGTCCAG
ACGGCCGCGCTTCTGCGGGCGATTTGTGTACGCCCGACAGTCCCGGCTCCGGATCGGACGATTGCGTCGC
ATCGACCCTGCGCCCAAGCTGCATCATCGAAATTGCCGTCAACCAAGCTCTGATAGAGTTGGTCAAGACC
AATGCGGAGCATATACGCCCGGAGCCGCGGCGATCCTGCAAGCTCCGGATGCCTCCGCTCGAAGTAGCGC
GTCTGCTGCTCCATACAAGCCAACCACGGCCTCCAGAAGAAGATGTTGGCGACCTCGTATTGGGAATCCC
CGAACATCGCCTCGCTCCAGTCAATGACCGCTGTTATGCGGCCATTGTCCGTCAGGACATTGTTGGAGCC
GAAATCCGCGTGCACGAGGTGCCGGACTTCGGGGCAGTCCTCGGCCCAAAGCATCAGCTCATCGAGAGCC
TGCGCGACGGA
